>Addgene plasmid #179938 | pCAG-HP1β-F45E-EGFP | addgene full sequence | sequence record 436320 | Addgene NGS Result
GGTCGACATTGATTATTGACTAGTTATTAATAGTAATCAATTACGGGGTCATTAGTTCATAGCCCATATA
TGGAGTTCCGCGTTACATAACTTACGGTAAATGGCCCGCCTGGCTGACCGCCCAACGACCCCCGCCCATT
GACGTCAATAATGACGTATGTTCCCATAGTAACGCCAATAGGGACTTTCCATTGACGTCAATGGGTGGAG
TATTTACGGTAAACTGCCCACTTGGCAGTACATCAAGTGTATCATATGCCAAGTACGCCCCCTATTGACG
TCAATGACGGTAAATGGCCCGCCTGGCATTATGCCCAGTACATGACCTTATGGGACTTTCCTACTTGGCA
GTACATCTACGTATTAGTCATCGCTATTACCATGGTCGAGGTGAGCCCCACGTTCTGCTTCACTCTCCCC
ATCTCCCCCCCCTCCCCACCCCCAATTTTGTATTTATTTATTTTTTAATTATTTTGTGCAGCGATGGGGG
CGGGGGGGGGGGGGGGGCGCGCCRGGGGGGGGGGGGGGGGGGGGGGGGSGGGGSGGGGSGRGGCGGRGAG
GTGCGGCGGCAGCCAATCAGAGCGGCGCGCTCCGAAAGTTTCCTTTTATGGCGAGGCGGCGGCGGCGGCG
GCCCTATAAAAAGCGAAGCGCGCGGCGGGCGGGAGTCGCTGCGCGCTGCCTTCGCCCCGTGCCCCGCTCC
GCCGCCGCCTCGCGCCGCCCGCCCCGGCTCTGACTGACCGCGTTACTCCCACAGGTGAGCGGGCGGGACG
GCCCTTCTCCTCCGGGCTGTAATTAGCGCTTGGTTTAATGACGGCTTGTTTCTTTTCTGTGGCTGCGTGA
AAGCCTTGAGGGGCTCCGGGAGGGCCCTTTGTGCGGGGGGAGCGGCTCGGGGGGTGCGTGCGTGTGTGTG
TGCGTGGGGAGCGCCGCGTGCGGCTCCGCGCTGCCCGGCGGCTGTGAGCGCTGCGGGCGCGGCGCGGGGC
TTTGTGCGCTCCGCAGTGTGCGCGAGGGGAGCGCGGCCGGGGGCGGTGCCCCGCGGTGCGGGGGGGGCTG
CGAGGGGAACAAAGGCTGCGTGCGGGGTGTGTGCGTGGGGGGGTGAGCAGGGGGTGTGGGCGCGTCGGTC
GGGCTGCAACCCCCCCTGCACCCCCCTCCCCGAGTTGCTGAGCACGGCCCGGCTTCGGGTGCGGGGCTCC
GTACGGGGCGTGGCGCGGGGCTCGCCGTGCCGGGCGGGGGGTGGCGGCAGGKGGGGGTGCCGGGCGGGGC
GGGGCCGCCKCGGGCCGGGGRGGGCTCGGGGGRGGGGCGCGGCGGCCCCCGGAGCGCCGGCGGCTGTCGA
GGCGCGGCGAGCCGCAGCCATTGCCTTTTATGGTAATCGTGCGAGAGGGCGCAGGGACTTCCTTTGTCCC
AAATCTGTGCGGAGCCGAAATCTGGGAGGCGCCGCCGCACCCCCTCTAGCGGGCGCGGGGCGAAGCGGTG
CGGCGCCGGCAGGAAGGAAATGGGCGGGGAGGGCCTTCGTGCGTCGCCGCGCCGCCGTCCCCTTCTCCCT
CTCCAGCCTCGGGGCTGTCCGCGGGGGGACGGCTGCCTTCGGGGGGGACGGGGCAGGGCGGGGTTCGGCT
TCTGGCGTGTGACCGGCGGCTCTAGAGCCTCTGCTAACCATGTTCATGCCTTCTTCTTTTTCCTACAGCT
CCTGGGCAACGTGCTGGTTATTGTGCTGTCTCATCATTTTGGCAAAGAATTCTGCAGTCGACGGTACCCG
TACTATGGGGAAAAAGCAAAACAAGAAGAAAGTGGAGGAGGTACTAGAAGAAGAGGAAGAGGAATATGTG
GTGGAAAAAGTTCTTGATCGGCGAGTTGTCAAGGGCAAGGTGGAATATCTTCTAAAGTGGAAGGGTGAGT
CAGATGAGGACAACACTTGGGAGCCAGAAGAGAATCTGGATTGCCCTGACCTTATTGCTGAGTTTCTACA
GTCACAGAAAACAGCTCATGAGACAGATAAGTCAGAGGGAGGCAAGCGCAAAGCTGATTCTGATTCTGAA
GATAAAGGAGAGGAAAGCAAACCAAAGAAGAAGAAAGAAGAGTCAGAAAAGCCACGAGGCTTTGCCCGGG
GTTTGGAGCCAGAGCGGATTATTGGAGCTACTGACTCCAGTGGAGAGCTCATGTTCCTGATGAAATGGAA
AAACTCTGATGAGGCTGACCTGGTCCCTGCCAAGGAAGCCAATGTCAAGTGCCCACAGGTTGTCATATCC
TTCTATGAGGAAAGGCTAACGTGGCATTCCTACCCCTCAGAGGATGATGACAAAAAAGACGACAAGAATT
TACCGGTCGCCACCATGGTGAGCAAGGGCGAGGAGCTGTTCACCGGGGTGGTGCCCATCCTGGTCGAGCT
GGACGGCGACGTAAACGGCCACAAGTTCAGCGTGTCCGGCGAGGGCGAGGGCGATGCCACCTACGGCAAG
CTGACCCTGAAGTTCATCTGCACCACCGGCAAGCTGCCCGTGCCCTGGCCCACCCTCGTGACCACCCTGA
CCTACGGCGTGCAGTGCTTCAGCCGCTACCCCGACCACATGAAGCAGCACGACTTCTTCAAGTCCGCCAT
GCCCGAAGGCTACGTCCAGGAGCGCACCATCTTCTTCAAGGACGACGGCAACTACAAGACCCGCGCCGAG
GTGAAGTTCGAGGGCGACACCCTGGTGAACCGCATCGAGCTGAAGGGCATCGACTTCAAGGAGGACGGCA
ACATCCTGGGGCACAAGCTGGAGTACAACTACAACAGCCACAACGTCTATATCATGGCCGACAAGCAGAA
GAACGGCATCAAGGTGAACTTCAAGATCCGCCACAACATCGAGGACGGCAGCGTGCAGCTCGCCGACCAC
TACCAGCAGAACACCCCCATCGGCGACGGCCCCGTGCTGCTGCCCGACAACCACTACCTGAGCACCCAGT
CCGCCCTGAGCAAAGACCCCAACGAGAAGCGCGATCACATGGTCCTGCTGGAGTTCGTGACCGCCGCCGG
GATCACTCTCGGCATGGACGAGCTGTACAAGTAAAGCGGCCGCACTCCTCAGGTGCAGGCTGCCTATCAG
AAGGTGGTGGCTGGTGTGGCCAATGCCCTGGCTCACAAATACCACTGAGATCTTTTTCCCTCTGCCAAAA
ATTATGGGGACATCATGAAGCCCCTTGAGCATCTGACTTCTGGCTAATAAAGGAAATTTATTTTCATTGC
AATAGTGTGTTGGAATTTTTTGTGTCTCTCACTCGGAAGGACATATGGGAGGGCAAATCATTTAAAACAT
CAGAATGAGTATTTGGTTTAGAGTTTGGCAACATATGCCCATATGCTGGCTGCCATGAACAAAGGTTGGC
TATAAAGAGGTCATCAGTATATGAAACAGCCCCCTGCTGTCCATTCCTTATTCCATAGAAAAGCCTTGAC
TTGAGGTTAGATTTTTTTTATATTTTGTTTTGTGTTATTTTTTTCTTTAACATCCCTAAAATTTTCCTTA
CATGTTTTACTAGCCAGATTTTTCCTCCTCTCCTGACTACTCCCAGTCATAGCTGTCCCTCTTCTCTTAT
GGAGATCCCTCGACCTGCAGCCCAAGCTTGGCGTAATCATGGTCATAGCTGTTTCCTGTGTGAAATTGTT
ATCCGCTCACAATTCCACACAACATACGAGCCGGAAGCATAAAGTGTAAAGCCTGGGGTGCCTAATGAGT
GAGCTAACTCACATTAATTGCGTTGCGCTCACTGCCCGCTTTCCAGTCGGGAAACCTGTCGTGCCAGCGG
ATCCGCATCTCAATTAGTCAGCAACCATAGTCCCGCCCCTAACTCCGCCCATCCCGCCCCTAACTCCGCC
CAGTTCCGCCCATTCTCCGCCCCATGGCTGACTAATTTTTTTTATTTATGCAGAGGCCGAGGCCGCCTCG
GCCTCTGAGCTATTCCAGAAGTAGTGAGGAGGCTTTTTTGGAGGCCTAGGCTTTTGCAAAAAGCTAACTT
GTTTATTGCAGCTTATAATGGTTACAAATAAAGCAATAGCATCACAAATTTCACAAATAAAGCATTTTTT
TCACTGCATTCTAGTTGTGGTTTGTCCAAACTCATCAATGTATCTTATCATGTCTGGATCCGCTGCATTA
ATGAATCGGCCAACGCGCGGGGAGAGGCGGTTTGCGTATTGGGCGCTCTTCCGCTTCCTCGCTCACTGAC
TCGCTGCGCTCGGTCGTTCGGCTGCGGCGAGCGGTATCAGCTCACTCAAAGGCGGTAATACGGTTATCCA
CAGAATCAGGGGATAACGCAGGAAAGAACATGTGAGCAAAAGGCCAGCAAAAGGCCAGGAACCGTAAAAA
GGCCGCGTTGCTGGCGTTTTTCCATAGGCTCCGCCCCCCTGACGAGCATCACAAAAATCGACGCTCAAGT
CAGAGGTGGCGAAACCCGACAGGACTATAAAGATACCAGGCGTTTCCCCCTGGAAGCTCCCTCGTGCGCT
CTCCTGTTCCGACCCTGCCGCTTACCGGATACCTGTCCGCCTTTCTCCCTTCGGGAAGCGTGGCGCTTTC
TCATAGCTCACGCTGTAGGTATCTCAGTTCGGTGTAGGTCGTTCGCTCCAAGCTGGGCTGTGTGCACGAA
CCCCCCGTTCAGCCCGACCGCTGCGCCTTATCCGGTAACTATCGTCTTGAGTCCAACCCGGTAAGACACG
ACTTATCGCCACTGGCAGCAGCCACTGGTAACAGGATTAGCAGAGCGAGGTATGTAGGCGGTGCTACAGA
GTTCTTGAAGTGGTGGCCTAACTACGGCTACACTAGAAGAACAGTATTTGGTATCTGCGCTCTGCTGAAG
CCAGTTACCTTCGGAAAAAGAGTTGGTAGCTCTTGATCCGGCAAACAAACCACCGCTGGTAGCGGTGGTT
TTTTTGTTTGCAAGCAGCAGATTACGCGCAGAAAAAAAGGATCTCAAGAAGATCCTTTGATCTTTTCTAC
GGGGTCTGACGCTCAGTGGAACGAAAACTCACGTTAAGGGATTTTGGTCATGAGATTATCAAAAAGGATC
TTCACCTAGATCCTTTTAAATTAAAAATGAAGTTTTAAATCAATCTAAAGTATATATGAGTAAACTTGGT
CTGACAGTTACCAATGCTTAATCAGTGAGGCACCTATCTCAGCGATCTGTCTATTTCGTTCATCCATAGT
TGCCTGACTCCCCGTCGTGTAGATAACTACGATACGGGAGGGCTTACCATCTGGCCCCAGTGCTGCAATG
ATACCGCGAGACCCACGCTCACCGGCTCCAGATTTATCAGCAATAAACCAGCCAGCCGGAAGGGCCGAGC
GCAGAAGTGGTCCTGCAACTTTATCCGCCTCCATCCAGTCTATTAATTGTTGCCGGGAAGCTAGAGTAAG
TAGTTCGCCAGTTAATAGTTTGCGCAACGTTGTTGCCATTGCTACAGGCATCGTGGTGTCACGCTCGTCG
TTTGGTATGGCTTCATTCAGCTCCGGTTCCCAACGATCAAGGCGAGTTACATGATCCCCCATGTTGTGCA
AAAAAGCGGTTAGCTCCTTCGGTCCTCCGATCGTTGTCAGAAGTAAGTTGGCCGCAGTGTTATCACTCAT
GGTTATGGCAGCACTGCATAATTCTCTTACTGTCATGCCATCCGTAAGATGCTTTTCTGTGACTGGTGAG
TACTCAACCAAGTCATTCTGAGAATAGTGTATGCGGCGACCGAGTTGCTCTTGCCCGGCGTCAATACGGG
ATAATACCGCGCCACATAGCAGAACTTTAAAAGTGCTCATCATTGGAAAACGTTCTTCGGGGCGAAAACT
CTCAAGGATCTTACCGCTGTTGAGATCCAGTTCGATGTAACCCACTCGTGCACCCAACTGATCTTCAGCA
TCTTTTACTTTCACCAGCGTTTCTGGGTGAGCAAAAACAGGAAGGCAAAATGCCGCAAAAAAGGGAATAA
GGGCGACACGGAAATGTTGAATACTCATACTCTTCCTTTTTCAATATTATTGAAGCATTTATCAGGGTTA
TTGTCTCATGAGCGGATACATATTTGAATGTATTTAGAAAAATAAACAAATAGGGGTTCCGCGCACATTT
CCCCGAAAAGTGCCACCTG
Features (pLannotate 1.2.2; 19 found; start..end, strand, type, name):
      5..384     +  enhancer       CMV enhancer: human cytomegalovirus immediate early enhancer
    662..1678    +  intron         chimeric intron: chimera between introns from chicken β-actin and rabbit β-globin
   1676..1732    +  CDS            HBB (fragment): HBB_LEPEU - Experimental evidence at protein level: Swiss-Prot protein existence level 1. Involved in oxygen transport from the lung to the various peripheral tissues. From Lepus europaeus (European hare).
   1727..1748    +  misc_feature   MCS (fragment): multiple cloning site
   1755..2309    +  CDS            CBX1: CBX1_HUMAN - Also known as CBX. Experimental evidence at protein level: Swiss-Prot protein existence level 1. Component of heterochromatin. Recognizes and binds histone H3 tails methylated at 'Lys-9', leading to epigenetic repression. Interaction with lamin B receptor (LBR) can contribute to the association of the heterochromatin with the inner nuclear membrane. From Homo sapiens (Human).
   2325..3044    +  CDS            EGFP: the original enhanced GFP (Yang et al., 1996) mammalian codon-optimized
   3054..3125    +  CDS            HBB (fragment): HBB_PONPY - Experimental evidence at transcript level: Swiss-Prot protein existence level 2. Involved in oxygen transport from the lung to the various peripheral tissues. From Pongo pygmaeus (Bornean orangutan).
   3196..3251    +  polyA_signal   β-globin poly(A) signal: rabbit β-globin polyadenylation signal (Gil and Proudfoot, 1987)
   3636..3652    -  protein_bind   lac operator: The lac repressor binds to the lac operator to inhibit transcription in E. coli. This inhibition can be relieved by adding lactose or isopropyl-β-D-thiogalactopyranoside (IPTG). lac repressor encoded by lacI
   3660..3690    -  promoter       lac promoter: promoter for the E. coli lac operon
   3705..3726    -  protein_bind   CAP binding site: CAP binding activates transcription in the presence of cAMP. E. coli catabolite activator protein
   3739..3778    -  CDS            lacI (fragment): lac repressor; lacI; The lac repressor binds to the lac operator to inhibit transcription in E. coli. This inhibition can be relieved by adding lactose or isopropyl-β-D-thiogalactopyranoside (IPTG).
   3785..3807    +  promoter       SV40 promoter (fragment): SV40 enhancer and early promoter
   3831..3966    +  rep_origin     SV40 ori: SV40 origin of replication
   3986..4120    +  polyA_signal   SV40 poly(A) signal: SV40 polyadenylation signal
   4122..4176    -  CDS            lacI (fragment): lac repressor; lacI; The lac repressor binds to the lac operator to inhibit transcription in E. coli. This inhibition can be relieved by adding lactose or isopropyl-β-D-thiogalactopyranoside (IPTG).
   4359..4947    -  rep_origin     ori: high-copy-number ColE1/pMB1/pBR322/pUC origin of replication
   5118..5978    -  CDS            AmpR: β-lactamase; bla; confers resistance to ampicillin, carbenicillin, and related antibiotics
   5979..6083    -  promoter       AmpR promoter: bla
