[The description below was written by a language model from this plasmid's Addgene catalogue record and pLannotate feature annotations shown in this document.]
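Description:
pCAG-HP1β-F45E-EGFP is a 6.1 kb mammalian expression plasmid built on the pCAG-eGFP backbone. It is maintained in E. coli through a high-copy ColE1/pUC-type origin and selected with ampicillin via the β-lactamase gene and its native promoter. The backbone also carries residual lac promoter/operator and lacI fragments, plus an SV40 origin with a partial SV40 promoter and an SV40 poly(A) signal. The SV40 origin could support episomal replication in cells expressing large T antigen. No mammalian selection marker is annotated.

The expression cassette is the CAG arrangement. A CMV immediate-early enhancer is followed by a chimeric chicken β-actin/rabbit β-globin intron, and the unannotated gap between them presumably holds the chicken β-actin core promoter expected from the vector name. Transcripts terminate at a rabbit β-globin polyadenylation signal, and the short HBB "fragments" flanking the insert are β-globin remnants of this cassette rather than coding payload. The insert is mouse Cbx1, encoding heterochromatin protein HP1β, cloned between EcoRI and AgeI and fused at its C terminus to EGFP. The automated annotation labels the coding sequence by its match to the human CBX1 orthologue, but the catalogue record specifies mouse origin.

HP1β is a heterochromatin component that recognises histone H3 tails methylated at lysine 9. The insert carries an F45E substitution, but the record does not state its functional consequence. The plasmid gives strong, broadly active expression of a fluorescently tagged mutant HP1β. This suits imaging of its nuclear localisation or comparison with wild-type protein, and the associated study concerns heterochromatin loss in neurons.
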