Addgene plasmid #179938: pCAG-HP1β-F45E-EGFP
Purpose: C terminal fusion of EGFP to mouse HP1β (Cbx1) containing F45E mutation
Depositing lab: Andrew Newman. Depositing organization: Charite Universitaetsmedizin Berlin. Publication: Glial reactivity and cognitive decline follow chronic heterochromatin loss in neurons. Newman AG, Sharif J, Bessa P, Zaqout S, Brown JP, Richter D, Dannenberg R, Nakayama M, Mueller S, Schaub T, Manickaraj S, Boehm-Sturm P, Ohara O, Koseki H, Singh PB, Tarabykin V. Nat Commun. 2025 Aug 8;16(1):7325. doi: 10.1038/s41467-025-61319-7. PubMed 40781223.
Backbone
  Vector backbone: pCAG-eGFP
  Vector type: Mammalian Expression
Growth in bacteria
  Bacterial resistance: Ampicillin, 100 μg/mL
  Growth temperature: 37°C
  Growth strain: DH5alpha
  Copy number: High Copy
Gene/Insert
  Gene/Insert name: Cbx 1
  Species: M. musculus (mouse)
  Mutation: F45E
  Entrez Gene: Cbx1 (a.k.a. Cbx, Cbx-rs2, E430007M08Rik, HP1B, Hp1beta, M31, MOD1)
  Tag / fusion protein: EGFP (C terminal on insert)
  Cloning method: Restriction Enzyme; 5′ cloning site EcoRI (not destroyed); 3′ cloning site AgeI (not destroyed)
  Sequencing primers: 5′ CAG-FW; 3′ EGFP-N
Terms and licenses: Academic/Nonprofit Terms; Industry Terms: Not Available to Industry
How to cite: pCAG-HP1β-F45E-EGFP was a gift from Andrew Newman (Addgene plasmid # 179938 ; http://n2t.net/addgene:179938 ; RRID:Addgene_179938)
